>Addgene plasmid #233383 | YH001 CMV-TO-tm-GS+XTEN-ADAR2(DD-E396A)-RXR (FLP-IN) | addgene full sequence | sequence record 466391 | Addgene NGS Result
GTTGCCTGACTCCCCGTCGTGTAGATAACTACGATACGGGAGGGCTTACCATCTGGCCCCAGTGCTGCAA
TGATACCGCGAGACCCACGCTCACCGGCTCCAGATTTATCAGCAATAAACCAGCCAGCCGGAAGGGCCGA
GCGCAGAAGTGGTCCTGCAACTTTATCCGCCTCCATCCAGTCTATTAATTGTTGCCGGGAAGCTAGAGTA
AGTAGTTCGCCAGTTAATAGTTTGCGCAACGTTGTTGCCATTGCTACAGGCATCGTGGTGTCACGCTCGT
CGTTTGGTATGGCTTCATTCAGCTCCGGTTCCCAACGATCAAGGCGAGTTACATGATCCCCCATGTTGTG
CAAAAAAGCGGTTAGCTCCTTCGGTCCTCCGATCGTTGTCAGAAGTAAGTTGGCCGCAGTGTTATCACTC
ATGGTTATGGCAGCACTGCATAATTCTCTTACTGTCATGCCATCCGTAAGATGCTTTTCTGTGACTGGTG
AGTACTCAACCAAGTCATTCTGAGAATAGTGTATGCGGCGACCGAGTTGCTCTTGCCCGGCGTCAATACG
GGATAATACCGCGCCACATAGCAGAACTTTAAAAGTGCTCATCATTGGAAAACGTTCTTCGGGGCGAAAA
CTCTCAAGGATCTTACCGCTGTTGAGATCCAGTTCGATGTAACCCACTCGTGCACCCAACTGATCTTCAG
CATCTTTTACTTTCACCAGCGTTTCTGGGTGAGCAAAAACAGGAAGGCAAAATGCCGCAAAAAAGGGAAT
AAGGGCGACACGGAAATGTTGAATACTCATACTCTTCCTTTTTCAATATTATTGAAGCATTTATCAGGGT
TATTGTCTCATGAGCGGATACATATTTGAATGTATTTAGAAAAATAAACAAATAGGGGTTCCGCGCACAT
TTCCCCGAAAAGTGCCACCTGACGTCGACGGATCGGGAGATCTCCCGATCCCCTATGGTGCACTCTCAGT
ACAATCTGCTCTGATGCCGCATAGTTAAGCCAGTATCTGCTCCCTGCTTGTGTGTTGGAGGTCGCTGAGT
AGTGCGCGAGCAAAATTTAAGCTACAACAAGGCAAGGCTTGACCGACAATTGCATGAAGAATCTGCTTAG
GGTTAGGCGTTTTGCGCTGCTTCGTACGGGCCAGATATACGCGTTGACATTGATTATTGACTAGTTATTA
ATAGTAATCAATTACGGGGTCATTAGTTCATAGCCCATATATGGAGTTCCGCGTTACATAACTTACGGTA
AATGGCCCGCCTGGCTGACCGCCCAACGACCCCCGCCCATTGACGTCAATAATGACGTATGTTCCCATAG
TAACGCCAATAGGGACTTTCCATTGACGTCAATGGGTGGAGTATTTACGGTAAACTGCCCACTTGGCAGT
ACATCAAGTGTATCATATGCCAAGTACGCCCCCTATTGACGTCAATGACGGTAAATGGCCCGCCTGGCAT
TATGCCCAGTACATGACCTTATGGGACTTTCCTACTTGGCAGTACATCTACGTATTAGTCATCGCTATTA
CCATGGTGATGCGGTTTTGGCAGTACATCAATGGGCGTGGATAGCGGTTTGACTCACGGGGATTTCCAAG
TCTCCACCCCATTGACGTCAATGGGAGTTTGTTTTGGCACCAAAATCAACGGGACTTTCCAAAATGTCGT
AACAACTCCGCCCCATTGACGCAAATGGGCGGTAGGCGTGTACGGTGGGAGGTCTATATAAGCAGAGCTC
TCCCTATCAGTGATAGAGATCTCCCTATCAGTGATAGAGATCGTCGACGAGCTCGTTTAGTGAACCGTCA
GATCGCCTGGAGACGCCATCCACGCTGTTTTGACCTCCATAGAAGACACCGGGACCGATCCAGCCTCCGG
ACTCTAGCGTTTAAACTTAAGCTTCGCCACCATGGCGCTCCCTGTCACCGCACTGCTTCTTCCGCTGGCA
CTGCTGCTGCACGCTGCACGGCCTGGATCCCTGGTCGTGGTTGCTGGAGTCCTGTTTTGTTATGGCTTGC
TAGTGACAGTGGCTCTTTGTGTTGAAAATTCCGGGTCAGGCGGTTCCGGCAGCGGGGCGGGTAGCGGGTC
CAGTGGGTCAGAAACACCCGGCACGAGTGAGTCAGCAACGCCAGAGAGTGCTAGCGCTTTGCACTTGGAT
CAAACGCCATCTCGCCAGCCTATTCCCAGTGAGGGTCTTCAGCTGCATTTACCGCAGGTTTTAGCTGACG
CTGTCTCACGCCTGGTCCTGGGTAAGTTTGGTGACCTGACCGACAACTTCTCCTCCCCTCACGCTCGCAG
AAAAGTGCTGGCTGGAGTCGTCATGACAACAGGCACAGATGTTAAAGATGCCAAGGTGATAAGTGTTTCT
ACAGGAACAAAATGTATTAATGGTGAATACATGAGTGATCGTGGCCTTGCATTAAATGACTGCCATGCAG
CCATAATATCTCGGAGATCCTTGCTCAGATTTCTTTATACACAACTTGAGCTTTACTTAAATAACAAAGA
TGATCAAAAAAGATCCATCTTTCAGAAATCAGAGCGAGGGGGGTTTAGGCTGAAGGAGAATGTCCAGTTT
CATCTGTACATCAGCACCTCTCCCTGTGGAGATGCCAGAATCTTCTCACCACATGAGCCAATCCTGGAAG
AACCAGCAGATAGACACCCAAATCGTAAAGCAAGAGGACAGCTACGGACCAAAATAGAGTCTGGTGAGGG
GACGATTCCAGTGCGCTCCAATGCGAGCATCCAAACGTGGGACGGGGTGCTGCAAGGGGAGCGGCTGCTC
ACCATGTCCTGCAGTGACAAGATTGCACGCTGGAACGTGGTGGGCATCCAGGGATCCCTGCTCAGCATTT
TCGTGGAGCCCATTTACTTCTCGAGCATCATCCTGGGCAGCCTTTACCACGGGGACCACCTTTCCAGGGC
CATGTACCAGCGGATCTCCAACATAGAGGACCTGCCACCTCTCTACACCCTCAACAAGCCTTTGCTCAGT
GGCATCAGCAATGCAGAAGCACGGCAGCCAGGGAAGGCCCCCAACTTCAGTGTCAACTGGACGGTAGGCG
ACTCCGCTATTGAGGTCATCAACGCCACGACTGGGAAGGATGAGCTGGGCCGCGCGTCCCGCCTGTGTAA
GCACGCGTTGTACTGTCGCTGGATGCGTGTGCACGGCAAGGTTCCCTCCCACTTACTACGCTCCAAGATT
ACCAAACCCAACGTGTACCATGAGTCCAAGCTGGCGGCAAAGGAGTACCAGGCCGCCAAGGCGCGTCTGT
TCACAGCCTTCATCAAGGCGGGGCTGGGGGCCTGGGTGGAGAAGCCCACCGAGCAGGACCAGTTCTCACT
CACGCCCCTTCTCGAAGCCCTGACCTTAGCCAGTGCACGGGGACCCCTGAGGAAGAGATCTGTGCCAATG
GCTAAGGCGAAACCGAAATTCTCCATCTCACCTGACAGCTTGAGCTGAGCCGCTCGAGGAGGGCCCGAAC
AAAAACTCATCTCAGAAGAGGATCTGAATAGCGCCGTCGACCATCATCATAATCATCATTGAGTTTAAAC
CCGCTGATCAGCCTCGACTGTGCCTTCTAGTTGCCAGCCATCTGTTGTTTGCCCCTCCCCCGTGCCTTCC
TTGACCCTGGAAGGTGCCACTCCCACTGTCCTTTCCTAATAAAATGAGGAAATTGCATCGCATTGTCTGA
GTAGGTGTCATTCTATTCTGGGGGGTGGGGTGGGGCAGGACAGCAAGGGGGAGGATTGGGAAGACAATAG
CAGGCATGCTGGGGATGCGGTGGGCTCTATGGAGATCTATCGATGTTCTGGGGATGCGGTGGGCTCTATG
GCTTCTGAGGCGGAAAGAACCAGCTGGGGCTCTAGGGGGTATCCCC
[124 nt withheld, positions 3897-4020]
C
[91 nt withheld, positions 4022-4112]
AGGGTGATGGTTCACGTACCTAGAAGTTCCTATTCCGAAGTTCCTATTCTCTAGAAAGTATAGGAACTTC
CTTGGCCAAAAAGCCTGAACTCACCGCGACGTCTGTCGAGAAGTTTCTGATCGAAAAGTTCGACAGCGTC
TCCGACCTGATGCAGCTCTCGGAGGGCGAAGAATCTCGTGCTTTCAGCTTCGATGTAGGAGGGCGTGGAT
ATGTCCTGCGGGTAAATAGCTGCGCCGATGGTTTCTACAAAGATCGTTATGTTTATCGGCACTTTGCATC
GGCCGCGCTCCCGATTCCGGAAGTGCTTGACATTGGGGAATTCAGCGAGAGCCTGACCTATTGCATCTCC
CGCCGTGCACAGGGTGTCACGTTGCAAGACCTGCCTGAAACCGAACTGCCCGCTGTTCTGCAGCCGGTCG
CGGAGGCCATGGATGCGATCGCTGCGGCCGATCTTAGCCAGACGAGCGGGTTCGGCCCATTCGGACCGCA
AGGAATCGGTCAATACACTACATGGCGTGATTTCATATGCGCGATTGCTGATCCCCATGTGTATCACTGG
CAAACTGTGATGGACGACACCGTCAGTGCGTCCGTCGCGCAGGCTCTCGATGAGCTGATGCTTTGGGCCG
AGGACTGCCCCGAAGTCCGGCACCTCGTGCACGCGGATTTCGGCTCCAACAATGTCCTGACGGACAATGG
CCGCATAACAGCGGTCATTGACTGGAGCGAGGCGATGTTCGGGGATTCCCAATACGAGGTCGCCAACATC
TTCTTCTGGAGGCCGTGGTTGGCTTGTATGGAGCAGCAGACGCGCTACTTCGAGCGGAGGCATCCGGAGC
TTGCAGGATCGCCGCGGCTCCGGGCGTATATGCTCCGCATTGGTCTTGACCAACTCTATCAGAGCTTGGT
TGACGGCAATTTCGATGATGCAGCTTGGGCGCAGGGTCGATGCGACGCAATCGTCCGATCCGGAGCCGGG
ACTGTCGGGCGTACACAAATCGCCCGCAGAAGCGCGGCCGTCTGGACCGATGGCTGTGTAGAAGTACTCG
CCGATAGTGGAAACCGACGCCCCAGCACTCGTCCGAGGGCAAAGGAATAGCACGTACTACGAGATTTCGA
TTCCACCGCCGCCTTCTATGAAAGGTTGGGCTTCGGAATCGTTTTCCGGGACGCCGGCTGGATGATCCTC
CAGCGCGGGGATCTCATGCTGGAGTTCTTCGCCCACCCCAACTTGTTTATTGCAGCTTATAATGGTTACA
AATAAAGCAATAGCATCACAAATTTCACAAATAAAGCATTTTTTTCACTGCATTCTAGTTGTGGTTTGTC
CAAACTCATCAATGTATCTTATCATGTCTGTATACCGTCGACCTCTAGCTAGAGCTTGGCGTAATCATGG
TCATAGCTGTTTCCTGTGTGAAATTGTTATCCGCTCACAATTCCACACAACATACGAGCCGGAAGCATAA
AGTGTAAAGCCTGGGGTGCCTAATGAGTGAGCTAACTCACATTAATTGCGTTGCGCTCACTGCCCGCTTT
CCAGTCGGGAAACCTGTCGTGCCAGCTGCATTAATGAATCGGCCAACGCGCGGGGAGAGGCGGTTTGCGT
ATTGGGCGCTCTTCCGCTTCCTCGCTCACTGACTCGCTGCGCTCGGTCGTTCGGCTGCGGCGAGCGGTAT
CAGCTCACTCAAAGGCGGTAATACGGTTATCCACAGAATCAGGGGATAACGCAGGAAAGAACATGTGAGC
AAAAGGCCAGCAAAAGGCCAGGAACCGTAAAAAGGCCGCGTTGCTGGCGTTTTTCCATAGGCTCCGCCCC
CCTGACGAGCATCACAAAAATCGACGCTCAAGTCAGAGGTGGCGAAACCCGACAGGACTATAAAGATACC
AGGCGTTTCCCCCTGGAAGCTCCCTCGTGCGCTCTCCTGTTCCGACCCTGCCGCTTACCGGATACCTGTC
CGCCTTTCTCCCTTCGGGAAGCGTGGCGCTTTCTCATAGCTCACGCTGTAGGTATCTCAGTTCGGTGTAG
GTCGTTCGCTCCAAGCTGGGCTGTGTGCACGAACCCCCCGTTCAGCCCGACCGCTGCGCCTTATCCGGTA
ACTATCGTCTTGAGTCCAACCCGGTAAGACACGACTTATCGCCACTGGCAGCAGCCACTGGTAACAGGAT
TAGCAGAGCGAGGTATGTAGGCGGTGCTACAGAGTTCTTGAAGTGGTGGCCTAACTACGGCTACACTAGA
AGAACAGTATTTGGTATCTGCGCTCTGCTGAAGCCAGTTACCTTCGGAAAAAGAGTTGGTAGCTCTTGAT
CCGGCAAACAAACCACCGCTGGTAGCGGTGGTTTTTTTGTTTGCAAGCAGCAGATTACGCGCAGAAAAAA
AGGATCTCAAGAAGATCCTTTGATCTTTTCTACGGGGTCTGACGCTCAGTGGAACGAAAACTCACGTTAA
GGGATTTTGGTCATGAGATTATCAAAAAGGATCTTCACCTAGATCCTTTTAAATTAAAAATGAAGTTTTA
AATCAATCTAAAGTATATATGAGTAAACTTGGTCTGACAGTTACCAATGCTTAATCAGTGAGGCACCTAT
CTCAGCGATCTGTCTATTTCGTTCATCCATA
Features (pLannotate 1.2.2; 25 found; start..end, strand, type, name):
    801..905     -  promoter       AmpR promoter: bla
    964..1016    -  misc_feature   bom (fragment): basis of mobility region from pBR322
   1166..1545    +  enhancer       CMV enhancer: human cytomegalovirus immediate early enhancer
   1546..1749    +  promoter       CMV promoter: human cytomegalovirus (CMV) immediate early promoter
   1751..1770    +  promoter       PLtetO-1 promoter (fragment): modified phage lambda PL promoter with tet operator sites (Lutz and Bujard, 1997)
   1772..1791    +  promoter       PLtetO-1 promoter (fragment): modified phage lambda PL promoter with tet operator sites (Lutz and Bujard, 1997)
   1799..1832    +  promoter       TRE3GV promoter (fragment): 3rd-generation Tet-responsive promoter that can be activated by binding of Tet-On® 3G, optimized for retroviral and lentiviral vectors
   1922..1984    +  CDS            CD8A (fragment): CD8A_HUMAN - Also known as MAL. Experimental evidence at protein level: Swiss-Prot protein existence level 1. Integral membrane glycoprotein that plays an essential role in the immune response and serves multiple functions in responses against both external and internal offenses. In T-cells, functions primarily as a coreceptor for MHC class I molecule:peptide complex. The antigens presented by class I peptides are derived from cytosolic proteins while class II derived from extracellular proteins. Interacts simultaneously with the T-cell receptor (TCR) and the MHC class I proteins presented by
   1988..2053    +  CDS            Cd28 (fragment): CD28_MOUSE - Experimental evidence at protein level: Swiss-Prot protein existence level 1. Involved in T-cell activation, the induction of cell proliferation and cytokine production and promotion of T-cell survival. Enhances the production of IL4 and IL10 in T-cells in conjunction with TCR/CD3 ligation and CD40L costimulation. From Mus musculus (Mouse).
   2159..3367    +  CDS            Adarb1 (fragment): RED1_RAT - Also known as Red1. Experimental evidence at protein level: Swiss-Prot protein existence level 1. Catalyzes the hydrolytic deamination of adenosine to inosine in double-stranded RNA (dsRNA) referred to as A-to-I RNA editing. This may affect gene expression and function in a number of ways that include mRNA translation by changing codons and hence the amino acid sequence of proteins; pre-mRNA splicing by altering splice site recognition sequences; RNA stability by changing sequences involved in nuclease recognition; genetic stability in the case of RNA virus genomes by changing seque
   3368..3475    +  CDS            KCNJ11 (fragment): KCJ11_HUMAN - Experimental evidence at protein level: Swiss-Prot protein existence level 1. This receptor is controlled by G proteins. Inward rectifier potassium channels are characterized by a greater tendency to allow potassium to flow into the cell rather than out of it. Their voltage dependence is regulated by the concentration of extracellular potassium; as external potassium is raised, the voltage range of the channel opening shifts to more positive voltages. The inward rectification is mainly due to the blockage of outward current by internal magnesium. Can be blocked by extracellular b
   3588..3812    +  polyA_signal   bGH poly(A) signal: bovine growth hormone polyadenylation signal
   3828..3851    +  polyA_signal   bGH poly(A) signal (fragment): bovine growth hormone polyadenylation signal
   3855..3876    +  promoter       SV40 promoter (fragment): SV40 enhancer and early promoter
   3897..4130    +  rep_origin     f1 ori (fragment) (sequence partly withheld): f1 bacteriophage origin of replication; arrow indicates direction of (+) strand synthesis
   4135..4182    +  protein_bind   FRT: FLP-mediated recombination occurs in the 8-bp core sequence TCTAGAAA (Turan and Bode, 2011). FLP recombinase from the Saccharomyces cerevisiae 2μ plasmid
   4190..5212    +  CDS            HygR: aminoglycoside phosphotransferase from E. coli; aph(4)-Ia; confers resistance to hygromycin
   5222..5347    +  CDS            ble (fragment): BLE_KLEPN - Experimental evidence at protein level: Swiss-Prot protein existence level 1. Binding protein with a strong affinity to the bleomycin family of antibiotics. Binds to CL990; an antimitotic-antibiotic compound. From Klebsiella pneumoniae.
   5342..5463    +  polyA_signal   SV40 poly(A) signal: SV40 polyadenylation signal
   5536..5552    -  protein_bind   lac operator: The lac repressor binds to the lac operator to inhibit transcription in E. coli. This inhibition can be relieved by adding lactose or isopropyl-β-D-thiogalactopyranoside (IPTG). lac repressor encoded by lacI
   5560..5590    -  promoter       lac promoter: promoter for the E. coli lac operon
   5605..5626    -  protein_bind   CAP binding site: CAP binding activates transcription in the presence of cAMP. E. coli catabolite activator protein
   5639..5731    -  CDS            lacI (fragment): lac repressor; lacI; The lac repressor binds to the lac operator to inhibit transcription in E. coli. This inhibition can be relieved by adding lactose or isopropyl-β-D-thiogalactopyranoside (IPTG).
   5914..6502    -  rep_origin     ori: high-copy-number ColE1/pMB1/pBR322/pUC origin of replication
   6673..800     -  CDS            AmpR (across the origin): β-lactamase; bla; confers resistance to ampicillin, carbenicillin, and related antibiotics
