[The description below was written by a language model from this plasmid's Addgene catalogue record and pLannotate feature annotations shown in this document.]
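Description:
YH001 CMV-TO-tm-GS+XTEN-ADAR2(DD-E396A)-RXR (FLP-IN) is a 6.7 kb mammalian expression plasmid built on a Flp-In-type backbone, designed for site-specific integration into host cell lines that carry a genomic FRT landing pad. In bacteria it is maintained at high copy through a ColE1/pUC origin and selected with ampicillin (AmpR/bla). A fragment of the f1 origin is also present. Downstream of the expression cassette, an FRT site sits directly in front of a hygromycin resistance coding sequence with an SV40 poly(A) signal. No complete promoter is annotated upstream of that gene. This matches the usual Flp-In logic, in which FLP-mediated recombination places HygR behind a promoter at the genomic site, so hygromycin resistance reports correct integration.

The payload is driven by the CMV enhancer/promoter followed by short tet operator-like elements, the "TO" of the name. This indicates a tetracycline-repressible CMV promoter that would be inducible in cells expressing Tet repressor. The synthetic open reading frame begins with a fragment matching human CD8A, likely a signal peptide, then a CD28-derived segment corresponding to the "tm" membrane anchor. According to the name, GS and XTEN linkers connect this anchor to the ADAR2 deaminase domain, which the annotation matches to Adarb1. The domain carries the E396A mutation that abolishes catalytic activity. A C-terminal fragment from KCNJ11 (Kir6.2) supplies the RXR-type ER retention motif, and the cassette ends with a bGH poly(A) signal. The product is therefore an ER-retained, membrane-tethered, catalytically dead ADAR2 deaminase domain. It probably serves as an inactive control in work on post-transcriptional synthetic receptors based on RNA editing, although the record does not state this role.
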