Addgene plasmid #233383: YH001 CMV-TO-tm-GS+XTEN-ADAR2(DD-E396A)-RXR (FLP-IN)
Purpose: ER-retained catalytically inactive ADAR2dd (E396A mutation)
Depositing lab: Xiaojing Gao. Depositing organization: Stanford University. Publication: Post-transcriptional modular synthetic receptors. Zhang X, Mille-Fragoso LS, Kaseniit KE, Lee AP, Zhang M, Call CC, Hu Y, Xie Y, Gao XJ. Nat Chem Biol. 2025 Mar 28. doi: 10.1038/s41589-025-01872-w. PubMed 40155716.
Backbone
  Vector backbone: FLP-IN
  Vector type: Mammalian Expression
Growth in bacteria
  Bacterial resistance: Ampicillin, 100 μg/mL
  Growth temperature: 37°C
  Growth strain: DH5alpha
  Copy number: High Copy
Gene/Insert
  Gene/Insert name: TM-ADAR2dd
  Species: Synthetic
  Mutation: E396A
  Promoter: CMV
  Cloning method: Gibson Cloning
Terms and licenses: Academic/Nonprofit Terms; Industry Terms: Not Available to Industry
Depositor comments: https://benchling.com/s/seq-EvZcshwi3RXdhuSTRM5P?m=slm-1jvoGRxGKjO25UkMEDJu for annotated sequence file. Please visit https://doi.org/10.1101/2024.05.03.592453 for bioRxiv preprint.
How to cite: YH001 CMV-TO-tm-GS+XTEN-ADAR2(DD-E396A)-RXR (FLP-IN) was a gift from Xiaojing Gao (Addgene plasmid # 233383 ; http://n2t.net/addgene:233383 ; RRID:Addgene_233383)
